>Addgene plasmid #108585 | PKAcs-KR6X-GFP | addgene full sequence | sequence record 226735 | Addgene NGS Result
TAGTTATTAATAGTAATCAATTACGGGGTCATTAGTTCATAGCCCATATATGGAGTTCCGCGTTACATAA
CTTACGGTAAATGGCCCGCCTGGCTGACCGCCCAACGACCCCCGCCCATTGACGTCAATAATGACGTATG
TTCCCATAGTAACGCCAATAGGGACTTTCCATTGACGTCAATGGGTGGAGTATTTACGGTAAACTGCCCA
CTTGGCAGTACATCAAGTGTATCATATGCCAAGTACGCCCCCTATTGACGTCAATGACGGTAAATGGCCC
GCCTGGCATTATGCCCAGTACATGACCTTATGGGACTTTCCTACTTGGCAGTACATCTAGTATTAGTCAT
CGCTATTACCATGGTGATGCGGTTTTGGCAGTACATCAATGGGCGTGGATAGCGGTTTGACTCACGGGGA
TTTCCAAGTCTCCACCCCATTGACGTCAATGGGAGTTTGTTTTGGCACCAAAATCAACGGGACTTTCCAA
AATGTCGTAACAACTCCGCCCCATTGACGCAAATGGGCGGTAGGCGTGTACGGTGGGAGGTCTATATAAG
CAGAGCTCGTTTAGTGAACCGTCAGATCGCCTGGAGACGCCATCCACGCTGTTTTGACCTCCATAGAAGA
CACCGGGACCGATCCAGCCTCCGCGGCCGGGAACGGTGCATTGGAACGCGGATTCCCCGTGCCAAGAGTG
ACGTAAGTACCGCCTATAGACTCTATAGGCACACCCCTTTGGCTCTTATGCATGAATTAATACGACTCAC
TATAGGGAGACAGACTGTTCCTTTCCTGGGTCTTTTCTGCAGGCACCGTCGTCGACTTAACAGATCTCGA
GATGGGCAACGCCGCCGCCGCCAAGAAGGGCAGCGAGCAGGAGAGCGTGAAAGAGTTCCTAGCCAAAGCC
AAGGAAGATTTCCTGAAAAAATGGGAGACCCCTTCTCAGAATACAGCCCAGTTGGATCAGTTTGATAGAA
TCAAGACCCTTGGCACCGGCTCCTTTGGGCGAGTGATGCTGGTGAAGCACAAGGAGAGTGGGAACCACTA
CGCCATGAAGATCTTAGACAAGCAGAAGGTGGTGAAGCTAAAGCAGATCGAGCAGACTCTGAATGAGAAG
CGCATCCTGCAGGCCGTCAACTTCCCGTTCCTGGTCAAACTTGAATTCTCCTTCAAGGACAACTCAAACC
TGTACATGGTCATGGAGTATGTAGCTGGTGGCGAGATGTTCTCCCACCTACGGCGGATTGGAAGGTTCAG
CGAGCCCCATGCCCGTTTCTACGCGGCGCAGATCGTCCTGACCTTTGAGTATCTGCACTCCCTGGACCTC
ATCTACCGGGACCTGAAGCCCGAGAATCTTCTCATCGACCAGCAGGGCTATATTCAGGTGACAGACTTCG
GTTTTGCCAAGCGTGTGAAAGGCCGTACTCGGACCTTGTGTGGGACCCCTGAGTACTTGGCCCCCGAGAT
TATCCTGAGCAAAGGCTACAACAAGGCTGTGGACTGGTGGGCTCTCGGAGTCCTCATCTACGAGATGGCT
GCTGGTTACCCACCCTTCTTCGCTGACCAGCCTATCCAGATCTATGAGAAAATCGTCTCTGGGAAGGTGC
GGTTCCCATCCCACTTCAGCTCTGACTTGAAGGACCTGCTGCGGAACCTTCTGCAAGTGGATCTCACCAA
GCGCTTTGGGAACCTCAAGAACGGGGTCAATGACATCAAGAACCACAAGTGGTTTGCCACGACTGACTGG
ATTGCCATCTATCAGAGAAAGGTGGAAGCTCCCTTCATACCAAAGTTTAAAGGCCCTGGGGACACGAGTA
ACTTTGACGACTATGAGGAGGAAGAGATCCGGGTCTCCATCAATGAGAAGTGTGGCAAGGAGTTTACTGA
GTTTAAACGCAAACGCAAACGCAAACGCAAACGCAAACGCATGGCTAGCAAAGGAGAAGAACTCTTCACT
GGAGTTGTCCCAATTCTTGTTGAATTAGATGGTGATGTTAACGGCCACAAGTTCTCTGTCAGTGGAGAGG
GTGAAGGTGATGCAACATACGGAAAACTTACCCTGAAGTTCATCTGCACTACTGGCAAACTGCCTGTTCC
ATGGCCAACACTAGTCACTACTCTGTGCTATGGTGTTCAATGCTTTTCAAGATACCCGGATCATATGAAA
CGGCATGACTTTTTCAAGAGTGCCATGCCCGAAGGTTATGTACAGGAAAGGACCATCTTCTTCAAAGATG
ACGGCAACTACAAGACACGTGCTGAAGTCAAGTTTGAAGGTGATACCCTTGTTAATAGAATCGAGTTAAA
AGGTATTGACTTCAAGGAAGATGGCAACATTCTGGGACACAAATTGGAATACAACTATAACTCACACAAT
GTATACATCATGGCAGACAAACAAAAGAATGGAATCAAAGTGAACTTCAAGACCCGCCACAACATTGAAG
ATGGAAGCGTTCAACTAGCAGACCATTATCAACAAAATACTCCAATTGGCGATGGCCCTGTCCTTTTACC
AGACAACCATTACCTGTCCACACAATCTGCCCTTTCGAAAGATCCCAACGAAAAGAGAGACCACATGGTC
CTTCTTGAGTTTGTAACAGCTGCTGGGATTACACATGGCAGGATGAACTGTACAACTGAGAATTCTGCAG
TCGACGGTACCGCGGGCCCGGGATCCACCGGGTACAAGTAAAGCGGCCGCGACTCTAGATCATAATCAGC
CATACCACATTTGTAGAGGTTTTACTTGCTTTAAAAAACCTCCCACACCTCCCCCTGAACCTGAAACATA
AAATGAATGCAATTGTTGTTGTTAACTTGTTTATTGCAGCTTATAATGGTTACAAATAAAGCAATAGCAT
CACAAATTTCACAAATAAAGCATTTTTTTCACTGCATTCTAGTTGTGGTTTGTCCAAACTCATCAATGTA
TCTTAAGGCGTAAATTGTAAGCGTTAATATTTTGTTAAAATTCGCGTTAAATTTTTGTTAAATCAGCTCA
TTTTTTAACCAATAGGCCGAAATCGGCAAAATCCCTTATAAATCAAAAGAATAGACCGAGATAGGGT
[37 nt withheld, positions 3078-3114]
AAAGAACGTGGACTCCAACGTCAAAGG
[49 nt withheld, positions 3142-3190]
T
[91 nt withheld, positions 3192-3282]
G
[124 nt withheld, positions 3284-3407]
CAGGTGGCACTTTTCGGGGAAATGTGCGCGGAACCCCTATTTGTTTATTTTTCTAAATACATTCAAATAT
GTATCCGCTCATGAGACAATAACCCTGATAAATGCTTCAATAATATTGAAAAAGGAAGAGTCCTGAGGCG
GAAAGAACCAGCTGTGGAATGTGTGTCAGTTAGGGTGTGGAAAGTCCCCAGGCTCCCCAGCAGGCAGAAG
TATGCAAAGCATGCATCTCAATTAGTCAGCAACCAGGTGTGGAAAGTCCCCAGGCTCCCCAGCAGGCAGA
AGTATGCAAAGCATGCATCTCAATTAGTCAGCAACCATAGTCCCGCCCCTAACTCCGCCCATCCCGCCCC
TAACTCCGCCCAGTTCCGCCCATTCTCCGCCCCATGGCTGACTAATTTTTTTTATTTATGCAGAGGCCGA
GGCCGCCTCGGCCTCTGAGCTATTCCAGAAGTAGTGAGGAGGCTTTTTTGGAGGCCTAGGCTTTTGCAAA
GATCGATCAAGAGACAGGATGAGGATCGTTTCGCATGATTGAACAAGATGGATTGCACGCAGGTTCTCCG
GCCGCTTGGGTGGAGAGGCTATTCGGCTATGACTGGGCACAACAGACAATCGGCTGCTCTGATGCCGCCG
TGTTCCGGCTGTCAGCGCAGGGGCGCCCGGTTCTTTTTGTCAAGACCGACCTGTCCGGTGCCCTGAATGA
ACTGCAAGACGAGGCAGCGCGGCTATCGTGGCTGGCCACGACGGGCGTTCCTTGCGCAGCTGTGCTCGAC
GTTGTCACTGAAGCGGGAAGGGACTGGCTGCTATTGGGCGAAGTGCCGGGGCAGGATCTCCTGTCATCTC
ACCTTGCTCCTGCCGAGAAAGTATCCATCATGGCTGATGCAATGCGGCGGCTGCATACGCTTGATCCGGC
TACCTGCCCATTCGACCACCAAGCGAAACATCGCATCGAGCGAGCACGTACTCGGATGGAAGCCGGTCTT
GTCGATCAGGATGATCTGGACGAAGAGCATCAGGGGCTCGCGCCAGCCGAACTGTTCGCCAGGCTCAAGG
CGAGCATGCCCGACGGCGAGGATCTCGTCGTGACCCATGGCGATGCCTGCTTGCCGAATATCATGGTGGA
AAATGGCCGCTTTTCTGGATTCATCGACTGTGGCCGGCTGGGTGTGGCGGACCGCTATCAGGACATAGCG
TTGGCTACCCGTGATATTGCTGAAGAGCTTGGCGGCGAATGGGCTGACCGCTTCCTCGTGCTTTACGGTA
TCGCCGCTCCCGATTCGCAGCGCATCGCCTTCTATCGCCTTCTTGACGAGTTCTTCTGAGCGGGACTCTG
GGGTTCGAAATGACCGACCAAGCGACGCCCAACCTGCCATCACGAGATTTCGATTCCACCGCCGCCTTCT
ATGAAAGGTTGGGCTTCGGAATCGTTTTCCGGGACGCCGGCTGGATGATCCTCCAGCGCGGGGATCTCAT
GCTGGAGTTCTTCGCCCACCCTAGGGGGAGGCTAACTGAAACACGGAAGGAGACAATACCGGAAGGAACC
CGCGCTATGACGGCAATAAAAAGACAGAATAAAACGCACGGTGTTGGGTCGTTTGTTCATAAACGCGGGG
TTCGGTCCCAGGGCTGGCACTCTGTCGATACCCCACCGAGACCCCATTGGGGCCAATACGCCCGCGTTTC
TTCCTTTTCCCCACCCCACCCCCCAAGTTCGGGTGAAGGCCCAGGGCTCGCAGCCAACGTCGGGGCGGCA
GGCCCTGCCATAGCCTCAGGTTACTCATATATACTTTAGATTGATTTAAAACTTCATTTTTAATTTAAAA
GGATCTAGGTGAAGATCCTTTTTGATAATCTCATGACCAAAATCCCTTAACGTGAGTTTTCGTTCCACTG
AGCGTCAGACCCCGTAGAAAAGATCAAAGGATCTTCTTGAGATCCTTTTTTTCTGCGCGTAATCTGCTGC
TTGCAAACAAAAAAACCACCGCTACCAGCGGTGGTTTGTTTGCCGGATCAAGAGCTACCAACTCTTTTTC
CGAAGGTAACTGGCTTCAGCAGAGCGCAGATACCAAATACTGTTCTTCTAGTGTAGCCGTAGTTAGGCCA
CCACTTCAAGAACTCTGTAGCACCGCCTACATACCTCGCTCTGCTAATCCTGTTACCAGTGGCTGCTGCC
AGTGGCGATAAGTCGTGTCTTACCGGGTTGGACTCAAGACGATAGTTACCGGATAAGGCGCAGCGGTCGG
GCTGAACGGGGGGTTCGTGCACACAGCCCAGCTTGGAGCGAACGACCTACACCGAACTGAGATACCTACA
GCGTGAGCTATGAGAAAGCGCCACGCTTCCCGAAGGGAGAAAGGCGGACAGGTATCCGGTAAGCGGCAGG
GTCGGAACAGGAGAGCGCACGAGGGAGCTTCCAGGGGGAAACGCCTGGTATCTTTATAGTCCTGTCGGGT
TTCGCCACCTCTGACTTGAGCGTCGATTTTTGTGATGCTCGTCAGGGGGGCGGAGCCTATGGAAAAACGC
CAGCAACGCGGCCTTTTTACGGTTCCTGGCCTTTTGCTGGCCTTTTGCTCACATGTTCTTTCCTGCGTTA
TCCCCTGATTCTGTGGATAACCGTATTACCGCCATGCAT
Features (pLannotate 1.2.2; 16 found; start..end, strand, type, name):
      1..363     +  enhancer       CMV enhancer: human cytomegalovirus immediate early enhancer
    364..567     +  promoter       CMV promoter: human cytomegalovirus (CMV) immediate early promoter
    703..812     +  intron         CMV intron: modified intron A from human cytomegalovirus (CMV)
    842..1894    +  CDS            Prkaca: KAPCA_MOUSE - Also known as Pkaca. Experimental evidence at protein level: Swiss-Prot protein existence level 1. [Isoform 2]: Phosphorylates and activates ABL1 in sperm flagellum to promote spermatozoa capacitation. From Mus musculus (Mouse).
   1931..2629    +  CDS            sg25: sg25 is a basic (constitutively fluorescent) green fluorescent protein published in 1997, derived from Aequorea victoria.
   2650..2686    +  misc_feature   MCS (fragment): multiple cloning site
   2718..2801    +  CDS            large T antigen (fragment): large T antigen from SV40 (simian virus 40)
   2824..2945    +  polyA_signal   SV40 poly(A) signal: SV40 polyadenylation signal
   2979..3407    -  rep_origin     f1 ori (sequence partly withheld): f1 bacteriophage origin of replication; arrow indicates direction of (+) strand synthesis
   3434..3538    +  promoter       AmpR promoter: bla
   3540..3897    +  promoter       SV40 promoter: SV40 enhancer and early promoter
   3932..4726    +  CDS            NeoR/KanR: aminoglycoside phosphotransferase from Tn5; aph(3')-II (or nptII); confers resistance to neomycin, kanamycin, and G418 (Geneticin®)
   4747..4899    +  CDS            ble (fragment): BLE_KLEPN - Experimental evidence at protein level: Swiss-Prot protein existence level 1. Binding protein with a strong affinity to the bleomycin family of antibiotics. Binds to CL990; an antimitotic-antibiotic compound. From Klebsiella pneumoniae.
   4958..5005    +  polyA_signal   HSV TK poly(A) signal: herpes simplex virus thymidine kinase polyadenylation signal (Cole and Stacy, 1985)
   5096..5112    -  polyA_signal   bGH poly(A) signal (fragment): bovine growth hormone polyadenylation signal
   5334..5922    +  rep_origin     ori: high-copy-number ColE1/pMB1/pBR322/pUC origin of replication
