[The description below was written by a language model from this plasmid's Addgene catalogue record and pLannotate feature annotations shown in this document.]
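Description:
PKAcs-KR6X-GFP is a mammalian expression plasmid built on the phCMV-GFP backbone that produces the catalytic subunit of protein kinase A fused at its C terminus to GFP. It is maintained in E. coli through a high-copy ColE1/pUC-type origin and selected with kanamycin. The NeoR/KanR gene (aminoglycoside phosphotransferase from Tn5) sits behind tandem bacterial (AmpR-type) and SV40 early promoters and is followed by an HSV TK polyadenylation signal. This arrangement lets the same marker confer kanamycin resistance in bacteria and G418 resistance in mammalian cells. An f1 origin is also present.

The expression cassette is driven by the human CMV immediate early enhancer and promoter, followed by a modified CMV intron A that typically improves transcript processing and expression. Downstream lies the 1,053 bp kinase coding sequence carrying the H87Q and W196R mutations. A short gap in the annotation separates it from an Aequorea victoria-derived green fluorescent protein, and the cassette ends with an SV40 poly(A) signal. This unannotated interval presumably holds the structured linker mentioned in the stated purpose and implied by "KR6X" in the name, though the record does not describe its composition.

Two discrepancies should be noted. The catalogue lists the insert as human, whereas the automated annotation matches it best to mouse Prkaca. The catalogue also gives a total size of 4,962 bp, while the sequenced record is 6,036 nt.

The plasmid comes from work on incorporating variable linkers into protein fusions, and it serves to examine how linker rigidity or flexibility affects a PKAc-GFP fusion in mammalian cells.
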