Addgene plasmid #108585: PKAcs-KR6X-GFP
Purpose: Expresses PKAcs-GFP fusion in mammalian cells with structured linker
Depositing lab: Robert Hughes. Depositing organization: East Carolina University. Publication: protaTETHER - a method for the incorporation of variable linkers in protein fusions reveals impacts of linker flexibility in a PKAc-GFP fusion protein. Norris JL, Hughes RM. FEBS Open Bio. 2018 Apr 25;8(6):1029-1042. doi: 10.1002/2211-5463.12414. eCollection 2018 Jun. PubMed 29928581.
Backbone
  Vector backbone: phCMV-GFP
  Backbone manufacturer: Genlantis
  Backbone size w/o insert (bp): 3909
  Total vector size (bp): 4962
  Vector type: Mammalian Expression
Growth in bacteria
  Bacterial resistance: Kanamycin, 50 μg/mL
  Growth temperature: 37°C
  Growth strain: DH5alpha
  Copy number: High Copy
Gene/Insert
  Gene/Insert name: protein kinase A, catalytic subunit
  Species: H. sapiens (human)
  Insert size (bp): 1053
  Mutation: H87Q and W196R
  Tag / fusion protein: GFP (C terminal on insert)
Resource information
  A portion of this plasmid was derived from a plasmid made by: PKA catalytic subunit was a gift from Susan Taylor.
Terms and licenses: Academic/Nonprofit Terms; Industry Terms: Not Available to Industry
How to cite: PKAcs-KR6X-GFP was a gift from Robert Hughes (Addgene plasmid # 108585 ; http://n2t.net/addgene:108585 ; RRID:Addgene_108585)
