>Addgene plasmid #108585 | PKAcs-KR6X-GFP | depositor partial sequence | sequence record 221069 | PKAc-KR6X-GFP
ATGGGCAACGCCGCCGCCGCCAAGAAGGGCAGCGAGCAGGAGAGCGTGAAAGAGTTCCTAGCCAAAGCCA
AGGAAGATTTCCTGAAAAAATGGGAGACCCCTTCTCAGAATACAGCCCAGTTGGATCAGTTTGATAGAAT
CAAGACCCTTGGCACCGGCTCCTTTGGGCGAGTGATGCTGGTGAAGCACAAGGAGAGTGGGAACCACTAC
GCCATGAAGATCTTAGACAAGCAGAAGGTGGTGAAGCTAAAGCAGATCGAGCAGACTCTGAATGAGAAGC
GCATCCTGCAGGCCGTCAACTTCCCGTTCCTGGTCAAACTTGAATTCTCCTTCAAGGACAACTCAAACCT
GTACATGGTCATGGAGTATGTAGCTGGTGGCGAGATGTTCTCCCACCTACGGCGGATTGGAAGGTTCAGC
GAGCCCCATGCCCGTTTCTACGCGGCGCAGATCGTCCTGACCTTTGAGTATCTGCACTCCCTGGACCTCA
TCTACCGGGACCTGAAGCCCGAGAATCTTCTCATCGACCAGCAGGGCTATATTCAGGTGACAGACTTCGG
TTTTGCCAAGCGTGTGAAAGGCCGTACTCGGACCTTGTGTGGGACCCCTGAGTACTTGGCCCCCGAGATT
ATCCTGAGCAAAGGCTACAACAAGGCTGTGGACTGGTGGGCTCTCGGAGTCCTCATCTACGAGATGGCTG
CTGGTTACCCACCCTTCTTCGCTGACCAGCCTATCCAGATCTATGAGAAAATCGTCTCTGGGAAGGTGCG
GTTCCCATCCCACTTCAGCTCTGACTTGAAGGACCTGCTGCGGAACCTTCTGCAAGTGGATCTCACCAAG
CGCTTTGGGAACCTCAAGAACGGGGTCAATGACATCAAGAACCACAAGTGGTTTGCCACGACTGACTGGA
TTGCCATCTATCAGAGAAAGGTGGAAGCTCCCTTCATACCAAAGTTTAAAGGCCCTGGGGACACGAGTAA
CTTTGACGACTATGAGGAGGAAGAGATCCGGGTCTCCATCAATGAGAAGTGTGGCAAGGAGTTTACTGAG
TTTAAACGCAAACGCAAACGCAAACGCAAACGCAAACGCATGGCTAGCAAAGGAGAAGAACTCTTCACTG
GAGTTGTCCCAATTCTTGTTGAATTAGATGGTGATGTTAACGGCCACAAGTTCTCTGTCAGTGGAGAGGG
TGAAGGTGATGCAACATACGGAAAACTTACCCTGAAGTTCATCTGCACTACTGGCAAACTGCCTGTTCCA
TGGCCAACACTAGTCACTACTCTGTGCTATGGTGTTCAATGCTTTTCAAGATACCCGGATCATATGAAAC
GGCATGACTTTTTCAAGAGTGCCATGCCCGAAGGTTATGTACAGGAAAGGACCATCTTCTTCAAAGATGA
CGGCAACTACAAGACACGTGCTGAAGTCAAGTTTGAAGGTGATACCCTTGTTAATAGAATCGAGTTAAAA
GGTATTGACTTCAAGGAAGATGGCAACATTCTGGGACACAAATTGGAATACAACTATAACTCACACAATG
TATACATCATGGCAGACAAACAAAAGAATGGAATCAAAGTGAACTTCAAGACCCGCCACAACATTGAAGA
TGGAAGCGTTCAACTAGCAGACCATTATCAACAAAATACTCCAATTGGCGATGGCCCTGTCCTTTTACCA
GACAACCATTACCTGTCCACACAATCTGCCCTTTCGAAAGATCCCAACGAAAAGAGAGACCACATGGTCC
TTCTTGAGTTTGTAACAGCTGCTGGGATTACACATGGCAGGATGAACTGTACAACTGAGAATTCTGCAGT
CGACGGTACCGCGGGCCCGGGATCCACCGGGTACAAG
